Addgene plasmid #65019: pASKt15C+SrtA5woH
Purpose: Expresses the P94R/D160N/D165K/K190E/K196T mutant of Staphylococcus aureus
Depositing lab: Teruyuki Nagamune. Depositing organization: The University of Tokyo. Publication: Ca -independent sortase-A exhibits high selective protein ligation activity in the cytoplasm of E. coli. Hirakawa H, Ishikawa S, Nagamune T. Biotechnol J. 2015 Apr 10. doi: 10.1002/biot.201500012. PubMed 25864513.
Backbone
  Vector backbone: pASK-IBA3 plus
  Backbone manufacturer: IBA
  Backbone size w/o insert (bp): 3211
  Total vector size (bp): 3718
  Modifications to backbone: The ampicillin-resistance gene is replaced with a chloramphenicol-resistance gene. The pBR322 replicon is replaced with a p15A replicon.
  Vector type: Bacterial Expression
Growth in bacteria
  Bacterial resistance: Chloramphenicol, 25 μg/mL
  Growth temperature: 37°C
  Growth strain: DH5alpha
  Copy number: Unknown
Gene/Insert
  Gene/Insert name: sortase A (alt name: SrtA)
  Species: Staphylococcus aureus ATCC 10832
  Insert size (bp): 512
  Mutation: deleted amino acids 1-59, P94R, D160N, D165A, K190E, K196T
  Promoter: tetracycline promoter/operator
  Tag / fusion protein: S tag (N terminal on insert)
  Cloning method: Restriction Enzyme; 5′ cloning site NcoI (destroyed during cloning); 3′ cloning site PmeI (not destroyed)
  Sequencing primers: 5′ GAGTTATTTTACCACTCCCT; 3′ CGCAGTAGCGGTAAACG
Resource information
  A portion of this plasmid was derived from a plasmid made by: S. aureus sortase A is originally cloned from a genomic DNA of S. aureus (ATCC 10832D) in our lab.
Terms and licenses: Academic/Nonprofit Terms; Industry Terms: Not Available to Industry
How to cite: pASKt15C+SrtA5woH was a gift from Teruyuki Nagamune (Addgene plasmid # 65019 ; http://n2t.net/addgene:65019 ; RRID:Addgene_65019)
