[The description below was written by a language model from this plasmid's Addgene catalogue record and pLannotate feature annotations shown in this document.]
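Description:
pASKt15C+SrtA5woH is a bacterial expression plasmid built on the pASK-IBA3 plus backbone, modified in two ways: the ampicillin-resistance gene was replaced with a chloramphenicol acetyltransferase (cat) cassette driven by its own promoter, and the pBR322 replicon was replaced with a p15A origin. The p15A origin is compatible with ColE1-type plasmids, so this construct can be maintained alongside a second plasmid in the same E. coli cell, with selection on chloramphenicol. The annotated sequence (3,718 bp, matching the stated total size) also shows an f1 phage origin, plus short bom and RSF-ori-like fragments that are probably remnants or homology matches near the replicon rather than functional elements.

The payload is a truncated Staphylococcus aureus sortase A (SrtA) lacking residues 1–59, the N-terminal membrane-anchoring region, fused to an N-terminal S-tag for detection or affinity capture. Expression comes from the tetracycline promoter/operator, followed by a T7 gene 10 ribosome binding site. A plasmid-borne TetR repressor keeps transcription off until a tetracycline-class inducer is added. The enzyme carries five substitutions. The record is inconsistent about one of them, since the purpose field lists D165K while the mutation field lists D165A; the others are P94R, D160N, K190E and K196T.

Sortase A is a transpeptidase that cleaves a C-terminal sorting signal and ligates the product to an acceptor. The associated publication concerns sortase-mediated protein ligation in the E. coli cytoplasm with Ca-independent enzyme variants, so this pentamutant was probably used in that work for inducible intracellular expression with co-expressed substrates. The record does not say whether this variant is itself calcium-independent.
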