Features (pLannotate 1.2.2; 11 found; start..end, strand, type, name):
     36..91      +  promoter       tetR/tetA promoters: tetR; overlapping promoters for bacterial tetR and tetA
    130..152     +  RBS            RBS: efficient ribosome binding site from bacteriophage T7 gene 10 (Olins and Rangwala, 1989)
    162..206     +  CDS            S-Tag: affinity and epitope tag derived from pancreatic ribonuclease A
    204..662     +  CDS            srtA (fragment): SRTA_STAA8 - Experimental evidence at protein level: Swiss-Prot protein existence level 1. Transpeptidase that anchors surface proteins to the cell wall (PubMed:10427003, PubMed:10446208, PubMed:10535938, PubMed:11714722, PubMed:14769030, PubMed:15247224). Recognizes and modifies its substrate by proteolytic cleavage of a C-terminal sorting signal. Following cleavage, a covalent intermediate is formed via a thioester bond between the sortase and its substrate, which is then transferred and covalently attached to the cell wall (PubMed:10446208, PubMed:10535938, PubMed:11714722, PubMed:14769030,
    754..1182    +  rep_origin     f1 ori (sequence partly withheld): f1 bacteriophage origin of replication; arrow indicates direction of (+) strand synthesis
   1211..1313    +  promoter       cat promoter: promoter of the E. coli cat gene encoding chloramphenicol acetyltransferase
   1314..1970    +  CDS            cat: CAT_ECOLX - Experimental evidence at protein level: Swiss-Prot protein existence level 1. This enzyme is an effector of chloramphenicol resistance in bacteria. From Escherichia coli. This protein is used as a marker in many commonly used cloning vectors, such as pACYC184.
   1983..2609    +  CDS            TetR: tetracycline repressor TetR; tetR; TetR binds to the tetracycline operator tetO to inhibit transcription. This inhibition can be relieved by adding tetracycline or doxycycline.
   2746..2772    +  misc_feature   bom (fragment): basis of mobility region from pBR322
   2871..2926    -  rep_origin     RSF ori (fragment): Plasmids containing the RSF 1030 origin of replication can be propagated in E. coli cells that contain additional plasmids with compatible origins.
   3014..3559    -  rep_origin     p15A ori: Plasmids containing the medium-copy-number p15A origin of replication can be propagated in E. coli cells that contain a second plasmid with the ColE1 origin.
>Addgene plasmid #65019 | pASKt15C+SrtA5woH | depositor full sequence | sequence record 109966 | pASKt15C+SrtA5woH sequence 3718 bps
CCATCGAATGGCCAGATGATTAATTCCTAATTTTTGTTGACACTCTATCATTGATAGAGTTATTTTACCA
CTCCCTATCAGTGATAGAGAAAAGTGAAATGAATAGTTCGACAAAAATCTAGAAATAATTTTGTTTAACT
TTAAGAAGGAGATATACCATGAAAGAAACCGCTGCTGCTAAATTCGAACGCCAGCACATGGACAGCCCAG
ATCTGGGTACCCAAGCTAAACCTCAAATTCCGAAAGATAAATCGAAAGTGGCAGGCTATATTGAAATTCC
AGATGCTGATATTAAAGAACCAGTATATCCAGGACCAGCAACACGGGAACAATTAAATAGAGGTGTAAGC
TTTGCAGAAGAAAACGAATCACTAGATGATCAAAATATTTCAATTGCAGGACACACTTTCATTGACCGTC
CGAACTATCAATTTACAAATCTTAAAGCAGCCAAAAAAGGTAGTATGGTGTACTTTAAAGTTGGTAATGA
AACACGTAAGTATAAAATGACAAGTATAAGAAACGTTAAGCCTACAGCCGTAGAAGTTCTAGATGAACAA
AAAGGTAAAGATAAACAATTAACATTAATTACTTGTGATGATTACAATGAAGAGACAGGCGTTTGGGAAA
CCCGTAAAATCTTTGTAGCTACAGAAGTCAAATAAGTTTAAACGACCTGTGAAGTGAAAAATGGCGCACA
TTGTGCGACATTTTTTTTGTCTGCCGTTTACCGCTACTGCGTCACGGATCTCC
[124 nt withheld, positions 754-877]
C
[91 nt withheld, positions 879-969]
A
[49 nt withheld, positions 971-1019]
CCTTTGACGTTGGAGTCCACGTTCTTT
[37 nt withheld, positions 1047-1083]
ACCCTATCTCGGTCTATTCTTTTGATTTATAAGGGATTTTGCCGATTTCGGCCTATTGGTTAAAAAATGA
GCTGATTTAACAAAAATTTAACGCGAATTTTAACAAAATTTGGCGAAAATGAGACGTTGATCGGCACGTA
AGAGGTTCCAACTTTCACCATAATGAAATAAGATCACTACCGGGCGTATTTTTTGAGTTATCGAGATTTT
CAGGAGCTAAGGAAGCTAAAATGGAGAAAAAAATCACTGGATATACCACCGTTGATATATCCCAATGGCA
TCGTAAAGAACATTTTGAGGCATTTCAGTCAGTTGCTCAATGTACCTATAACCAGACCGTTCAGCTGGAT
ATTACGGCCTTTTTAAAGACCGTAAAGAAAAATAAGCACAAGTTTTATCCGGCCTTTATTCACATTCTTG
CCCGCCTGATGAATGCTCATCCGGAATTTCGTATGGCAATGAAAGACGGTGAGCTGGTGATATGGGATAG
TGTTCACCCTTGTTACACCGTTTTCCATGAGCAAACTGAAACGTTTTCATCGCTCTGGAGTGAATACCAC
GACGATTTCCGGCAGTTTCTACACATATATTCGCAAGATGTGGCGTGTTACGGTGAAAACCTGGCCTATT
TCCCTAAAGGGTTTATTGAGAATATGTTTTTCGTCTCAGCCAATCCCTGGGTGAGTTTCACCAGTTTTGA
TTTAAACGTGGCCAATATGGACAACTTCTTCGCCCCCGTTTTCACTATGGGCAAATATTATACGCAAGGC
GACAAGGTGCTGATGCCGCTGGCGATTCAGGTTCATCATGCCGTCTGTGATGGCTTCCATGTCGGCAGAA
TGCTTAATGAATTACAACAGTACTGCGATGAGTGGCAGGGCGGGGCGTAATAGGAATTAATGATGTCTCG
TTTAGATAAAAGTAAAGTGATTAACAGCGCATTAGAGCTGCTTAATGAGGTCGGAATCGAAGGTTTAACA
ACCCGTAAACTCGCCCAGAAGCTAGGTGTAGAGCAGCCTACATTGTATTGGCATGTAAAAAATAAGCGGG
CTTTGCTCGACGCCTTAGCCATTGAGATGTTAGATAGGCACCATACTCACTTTTGCCCTTTAGAAGGGGA
AAGCTGGCAAGATTTTTTACGTAATAACGCTAAAAGTTTTAGATGTGCTTTACTAAGTCATCGCGATGGA
GCAAAAGTACATTTAGGTACACGGCCTACAGAAAAACAGTATGAAACTCTCGAAAATCAATTAGCCTTTT
TATGCCAACAAGGTTTTTCACTAGAGAATGCATTATATGCACTCAGCGCAGTGGGGCATTTTACTTTAGG
TTGCGTATTGGAAGATCAAGAGCATCAAGTCGCTAAAGAAGAAAGGGAAACACCTACTACTGATAGTATG
CCGCCATTATTACGACAAGCTATCGAATTATTTGATCACCAAGGTGCAGAGCCAGCCTTCTTATTCGGCC
TTGAATTGATCATATGCGGATTAGAAAAACAACTTAAATGTGAAAGTGGGTCTTAAAAGCAGCATAACCT
TTTTCCGTGATGGTAACTTCACTAGTTTAAAAGGATCTAGGTGAAGATCCTTTTTGATAATCTCATGACC
AAAATCCCTTAACGTGAGTTTTCGTTCCACTGAGCGTCAGACCCCGTAGAAAAGCGCTAGCGGAGTGTAT
ACTGGCTTACTATGTTGGCACTGATGAGGGTGTCAGTGAAGTGCTTCATGTGGCAGGAGAAAAAAGGCTG
CACCGGTGCGTCAGCAGAATATGTGATACAGGATATATTCCGCTTCCTCGCTCACTGACTCGCTACGCTC
GGTCGTTCGACTGCGGCGAGCGGAAATGGCTTACGAACGGGGCGGAGATTTCCTGGAAGATGCCAGGAAG
ATACTTAACAGGGAAGTGAGAGGGCCGCGGCAAAGCCGTTTTTCCATAGGCTCCGCCCCCCTGACAAGCA
TCACGAAATCTGACGCTCAAATCAGTGGTGGCGAAACCCGACAGGACTATAAAGATACCAGGCGTTTCCC
CCTGGCGGCTCCCTCGTGCGCTCTCCTGTTCCTGCCTTTCGGTTTACCGGTGTCATTCCGCTGTTATGGC
CGCGTTTGTCTCATTCCACGCCTGACACTCAGTTCCGGGTAGGCAGTTCGCTCCAAGCTGGACTGTATGC
ACGAACCCCCCGTTCAGTCCGACCGCTGCGCCTTATCCGGTAACTATCGTCTTGAGTCCAACCCGGAAAG
ACATGCAAAAGCACCACTGGCAGCAGCCACTGGTAATTGATTTAGAGGAGTTAGTCTTGAAGTCATGCGC
CGGTTAAGGCTAAACTGAAAGGACAAGTTTTGGTGACTGCGCTCCTCCAAGCCAGTTACCTCGGTTCAAA
GAGTTGGTAGCTCAGAGAACCTTCGAAAAACCGCCCTGCAAGGCGGTTTTTTCGTTTTCAGAGCAAGAGA
TTACGCGCAGACCAAAACGATCTCAAGAAGATCATCTTATTAATCAGATAAAATATTTCTAGATTTCAGT
GCAATTTATCTCTTCAAATGTAGCACCTGAAGTCAGCCCCATACGATATAAGTTGTAATTCTGCCTTTTT
ACGGTTCCTGGCCTTTTGCTGGCCTTTTGCTCACATGACCCGACA
