>Addgene plasmid #65019 | pASKt15C+SrtA5woH | depositor partial sequence | sequence record 109967 | SrtA
ATGAAAGAAACCGCTGCTGCTAAATTCGAACGCCAGCACATGGACAGCCCAGATCTGGGTACCCAAGCTA
AACCTCAAATTCCGAAAGATAAATCGAAAGTGGCAGGCTATATTGAAATTCCAGATGCTGATATTAAAGA
ACCAGTATATCCAGGACCAGCAACACGGGAACAATTAAATAGAGGTGTAAGCTTTGCAGAAGAAAACGAA
TCACTAGATGATCAAAATATTTCAATTGCAGGACACACTTTCATTGACCGTCCGAACTATCAATTTACAA
ATCTTAAAGCAGCCAAAAAAGGTAGTATGGTGTACTTTAAAGTTGGTAATGAAACACGTAAGTATAAAAT
GACAAGTATAAGAAACGTTAAGCCTACAGCCGTAGAAGTTCTAGATGAACAAAAAGGTAAAGATAAACAA
TTAACATTAATTACTTGTGATGATTACAATGAAGAGACAGGCGTTTGGGAAACCCGTAAAATCTTTGTAG
CTACAGAAGTCAAA
