>Addgene plasmid #65019 | pASKt15C+SrtA5woH | addgene partial sequence | sequence record 115309 | pASK-IBA-F 5'-GAGTTATTTTACCACTCCCT-3'
GGACAGCCCAGATCTGGGTACCCAAGCTAAACCTCAAATTCCGAAAGATAAATCGAAAGTGGCAGGCTAT
ATTGAAATTCCAGATGCTGATATTAAAGAACCAGTATATCCAGGACCAGCAACACGGGAACAATTAAATA
GAGGTGTAAGCTTTGCAGAAGAAAACGAATCACTAGATGATCAAAATATTTCAATTGCAGGACACACTTT
CATTGACCGTCCGAACTATCAATTTACAAATCTTAAAGCAGCCAAAAAAGGTAGTATGGTGTACTTTAAA
GTTGGTAATGAAACACGTAAGTATAAAATGACAAGTATAAGAAACGTTAAGCCTACAGCCGTAGAAGTTC
TAGATGAACAAAAAGGTAAAGATAAACAATTAACATTAATTACTTGTGATGATTACAATGAAGAGACAGG
CGTTTGGGAAACCCGTAAAATCTTTGTAGCTACAGAAGTCAAATAAGTTTAAACGACCTGTGAAGTGAAA
AATGGCGCACATTGTGCGACATTTTTTTTGTCTGCCGTTTACCGCTACTGCGTCACGGATCTCC
[124 nt withheld, positions 555-678]
C
[70 nt withheld, positions 680-749]
