>Addgene plasmid #65019 | pASKt15C+SrtA5woH | addgene partial sequence | sequence record 115316 | pK03-R 5'-TTAATGCGCCGCTACAGGGCG-3'
AAAAAATGTCGCACAATGTGCGCCATTTTTCACTTCACAGGTCGTTTAAACTTATTTGACTTCTGTAGCT
ACAAAGATTTTACGGGTTTCCCAAACGCCTGTCTCTTCATTGTAATCATCACAAGTAATTAATGTTAATT
GTTTATCTTTACCTTTTTGTTCATCTAGAACTTCTACGGCTGTAGGCTTAACGTTTCTTATACTTGTCAT
TTTATACTTACGTGTTTCATTACCAACTTTAAAGTACACCATACTACCTTTTTTGGCTGCTTTAAGATTT
GTAAATTGATAGTTCGGACGGTCAATGAAAGTGTGTCCTGCAATTGAAATATTTTGATCATCTAGTGATT
CGTTTTCTTCTGCAAAGCTTACACCTCTATTTAATTGTTCCCGTGTTGCTGGTCCTGGATATACTGGTTC
TTTAATATCAGCATCTGGAATTTCAATATAGCCTGCCACTTTCGATTTATCTTTCGGAATTTGAGGTTTA
GCTTGGGTACCCAGATCTGGGCTGTCCATGTGCTGGCGTTCGAATTTAGCAGCAGCGGTTTCTTTCATGG
TATATCTCCTTCTTAAAGTTAAACAAAATTATTTCTAGATTTTTGTCGAACTATTCATTTCACTTTTCTC
TATCACTGATAGGGAGTGGTAAAATAACTCTATCAATGATAGAGTGTCAACAAAAATTAGGAATTAATCA
TCTGGCCATTCGA
